>Addgene plasmid #228247 | Epac-S-H323 | addgene full sequence | sequence record 451793 | Addgene NGS Result
GAACTACTTACTCTAGCTTCCCGGCAACAATTAATAGACTGGATGGAGGCGGATAAAGTTGCAGGACCAC
TTCTGCGCTCGGCCCTTCCGGCTGGCTGGTTTATTGCTGATAAATCTGGAGCCGGTGAGCGTGGGTCTCG
CGGTATCATTGCAGCACTGGGGCCAGATGGTAAGCCCTCCCGTATCGTAGTTATCTACACGACGGGGAGT
CAGGCAACTATGGATGAACGAAATAGACAGATCGCTGAGATAGGTGCCTCACTGATTAAGCATTGGTAAC
TGTCAGACCAAGTTTACTCATATATACTTTAGATTGATTTAAAACTTCATTTTTAATTTAAAAGGATCTA
GGTGAAGATCCTTTTTGATAATCTCATGACCAAAATCCCTTAACGTGAGTTTTCGTTCCACTGAGCGTCA
GACCCCGTAGAAAAGATCAAAGGATCTTCTTGAGATCCTTTTTTTCTGCGCGTAATCTGCTGCTTGCAAA
CAAAAAAACCACCGCTACCAGCGGTGGTTTGTTTGCCGGATCAAGAGCTACCAACTCTTTTTCCGAAGGT
AACTGGCTTCAGCAGAGCGCAGATACCAAATACTGTTCTTCTAGTGTAGCCGTAGTTAGGCCACCACTTC
AAGAACTCTGTAGCACCGCCTACATACCTCGCTCTGCTAATCCTGTTACCAGTGGCTGCTGCCAGTGGCG
ATAAGTCGTGTCTTACCGGGTTGGACTCAAGACGATAGTTACCGGATAAGGCGCAGCGGTCGGGCTGAAC
GGGGGGTTCGTGCACACAGCCCAGCTTGGAGCGAACGACCTACACCGAACTGAGATACCTACAGCGTGAG
CTATGAGAAAGCGCCACGCTTCCCGAAGGGAGAAAGGCGGACAGGTATCCGGTAAGCGGCAGGGTCGGAA
CAGGAGAGCGCACGAGGGAGCTTCCAGGGGGAAACGCCTGGTATCTTTATAGTCCTGTCGGGTTTCGCCA
CCTCTGACTTGAGCGTCGATTTTTGTGATGCTCGTCAGGGGGGCGGAGCCTATGGAAAAACGCCAGCAAC
GCGGCCTTTTTACGGTTCCTGGCCTTTTGCTGGCCTTTTGCTCACATGTTCTTTCCTGCGTTATCCCCTG
ATTCTGTGGATAACCGTATTACCGCCTTTGAGTGAGCTGATACCGCTCGCCGCAGCCGAACGACCGAGCG
CAGCGAGTCAGTGAGCGAGGAAGCGGAAGAGCGCCCAATACGCAAACCGCCTCTCCCCGCGCGTTGGCCG
ATTCATTAATGCAGCTGGCACGACAGGTTTCCCGACTGGAAAGCGGGCAGTGAGCGCAACGCAATTAATG
TGAGTTAGCTCACTCATTAGGCACCCCAGGCTTTACACTTTATGCTTCCGGCTCGTATGTTGTGTGGAAT
TGTGAGCGGATAACAATTTCACACAGGAAACAGCTATGACCATGATTACGCCAAGCTCTAGCTAGAGGTC
GACGGTATACAGACATGATAAGATACATTGATGAGTTTGGACAAACCACAACTAGAATGCAGTGAAAAAA
ATGCTTTATTTGTGAAATTTGTGATGCTATTGCTTTATTTGTAACCATTATAAGCTGCAATAAACAAGTT
GGGGTGGGCGAAGAACTCCAGCATGAGATCCCCGCGCTGGAGGATCATCCAGCCGGCGTCCCGGAAAACG
ATTCCGAAGCCCAACCTTTCATAGAAGGCGGCGGTGGAATCGAAATCTCGTGATGGCAGGTTGGGCGTCG
CTTGGTCGGTCATTTCGAACCCCAGAGTCCCGCTCAGAAGAACTCGTCAAGAAGGCGATAGAAGGCGATG
CGCTGCGAATCGGGAGCGGCGATACCGTAAAGCACGAGGAAGCGGTCAGCCCATTCGCCGCCAAGCTCTT
CAGCAATATCACGGGTAGCCAACGCTATGTCCTGATAGCGGTCCGCCACACCCAGCCGGCCACAGTCGAT
GAATCCAGAAAAGCGGCCATTTTCCACCATGATATTCGGCAAGCAGGCATCGCCATGGGTCACGACGAGA
TCCTCGCCGTCGGGCATGCGCGCCTTGAGCCTGGCGAACAGTTCGGCTGGCGCGAGCCCCTGATGCTCTT
CGTCCAGATCATCCTGATCGACAAGACCGGCTTCCATCCGAGTACGTGCTCGCTCGATGCGATGTTTCGC
TTGGTGGTCGAATGGGCAGGTAGCCGGATCAAGCGTATGCAGCCGCCGCATTGCATCAGCCATGATGGAT
ACTTTCTCGGCAGGAGCAAGGTGAGATGACAGGAGATCCTGCCCCGGCACTTCGCCCAATAGCAGCCAGT
CCCTTCCCGCTTCAGTGACAACGTCGAGCACAGCTGCGCAAGGAACGCCCGTCGTGGCCAGCCACGATAG
CCGCGCTGCCTCGTCCTGCAGTTCATTCAGGGCACCGGACAGGTCGGTCTTGACAAAAAGAACCGGGCGC
CCCTGCGCTGACAGCCGGAACACGGCGGCATCAGAGCAGCCGATTGTCTGTTGTGCCCAGTCATAGCCGA
ATAGCCTCTCCACCCAAGCGGCCGGAGAACCTGCGTGCAATCCATCTTGTTCAATCATGCGAAACGATCC
TCATCCTGTCTCTTGATCAGATCCGAAAATGGATATACAAGCTCCCGGGAGCTTTTTGCAAAAGCCTAGG
CCTCCAAAAAAGCCTCCTCACTACTTCTGGAATAGCTCAGAGGCAGAGGCGGCCTCGGCCTCTGCATAAA
TAAAAAAAATTAGTCAGCCATGGGGCGGAGAATGGGCGGAACTGGGCGGAGTTAGGGGCGGGATGGGCGG
AGTTAGGGGCGGGACTATGGTTGCTGACTAATTGAGATGCATGCTTTGCATACTTCTGCCTGCTGGGGAG
CCTGGGGACTTTCCACACCTGGTTGCTGACTAATTGAGATGCATGCTTTGCATACTTCTGCCTGCTGGGG
AGCCTGGGGACTTTCCACACCCTAACTGACACACATTCCACAGAATTAATTCGCGTTAAATTTTTGTTAA
ATCAGCTCATTTTTTAACCAATAGGCCGAAATCGGCAAAATCCCTTATAAATCAAAAGAATAGACCGAGA
TAGGGT
[37 nt withheld, positions 3087-3123]
AAAGAACGTGGACTCCAACGTCAAAGG
[49 nt withheld, positions 3151-3199]
T
[91 nt withheld, positions 3201-3291]
G
[124 nt withheld, positions 3293-3416]
GGGGATACCCCCTAGAGCCCCAGCTGGTTCTTTCCGCCTCAGAAGCCATAGAGCCCACCGCATCCCCAGC
ATGCCTGCTATTGTCTTCCCAATCCTCCCCCTTGCTGTCCTGCCCCACCCCACCCCCCAGAATAGAATGA
CACCTACTCAGACAATGCGATGCAATTTCCTCATTTTATTAGGAAAGGACAGTGGGAGTGGCACCTTCCA
GGGTCAAGGAAGGCACGGGGGAGGGGCAAACAACAGATGGCTGGCAACTAGAAGGCACAGTCGAGGCTGA
TCAGCGAGCTCTAGCATTTAGGTGACACTATAGAATAGGGCCCTCTAGATTAGAGGCGCGCCGCGTTAAC
CTCGAGGGAATTCGGCTCGATGTTGTGGCGGATCTTGAAGTTGGCCTTGATGCCGTTCTTCTGCTTGTCG
GCGGTGATATAGACGTTGTGGCTGTTGTAGTTGTACTCCAGCTTGTGCCCCAGGATGTTGCCGTCCTCCT
TGAAGTCGATGCCCTTCAGCTCGATGCGGTTCACCAGGGTGTCGCCCTCGAACTTCACCTCGGCGCGGGT
CTTGTAGTTGCCGTCGTCCTTGAAGAAGATGGTGCGCTCCTGGACGTAGCCTTCGGGCATGGCGGACTTG
AAGAAGTCGTGCTGCTTCATGTGGTCGGGGTAGCGGGCGAAGCACTGCAGGCCGTAGCCCAGGGTGGTCA
CGAGGGTGGGCCAGGGCACGGGCAGCTTGCCGGTGGTGCAGATCAGCTTCAGGGTCAGCTTGCCGTAGGT
GGCATCGCCCTCGCCCTCGCCGGACACGCTGAACTTGTGGCCGTTTACGTCGCCGTCCAGCTCGACCAGG
ATGGGCACCACCCCGGTGAACAGCTCCTCGCCCTTGCTCACCATGCCACCGCTGCCACCCTTGTACAGCT
CGTCCATGCCGAGAGTGATCCCGGCGGCGGTCACGAACTCCAGCAGGACCATGTGATCGCGCTTCTCGTT
GGGGTCTTTGCTCAGGGCGGACTGGTAGCTCAGGTAGTGGTTGTCGGGCAGCAGCACGGGGCCGTCGCCG
ATGGGGGTGTTCTGCTGGTAGTGGTCGGCGAGCTGCACGCCGCCGTCCATGAGCTCGCTAGCTGGCTCCA
GCTCTCGGGAGAGGCGGGAGAGTTCCCGCTGGTTGTCAATGACCTTCAGCTGCTGGACATAAGCCCAGGT
GCTGGCTGGACTCCGGGTGCTCAGGGACTGCTCCGAGCATGTGGAAATCCTCGCCACCTGGCTGTCCTCG
TGGAGGTGGGAAACTCGGCTTCTGAGTGGTGAGAGAGGCACAGGGTTGTGGCTTCGGCAGTGGTGCAGCA
TCCGCGCGGCTCTGGCCATCATTCTCATCTTCTCAAAGTTGATGAGATTCTCCACTAGTGTGTGGTTTCC
CTCATGAATGGCGGCCATGTCTGCGGCAAGAAGGGGCATGAAGGGGATGACAGGAGGGGAGAGCTTGGCG
AGGGCCAGTCGGTATACCCGGTGGTTCCATGAGGGATCCAGCAGCCTCTCGAGGGCGGAGTACAGCTTCC
GGACTTTGTGGGGCAGCCGCTCCCAGGTGTGGGCTAGGCGGCTGATGGCCGAGTTGCTGAGGCCAAACAT
GACGGCAAAGAAGGAATTGAGATTCTTCTGCTCCTTGAGGTGGGCCGCCAGCTTAATGAACTTCCTGAGC
AGCTGGGCCCGGGGGCCGGGCACGGGGCAGAGACACAGCTCGGTGGCCACCCAGTACTGCAGCTCATTGA
AGCGGCGCATGAAGCGCTCCAGGTTGGCGGTGGTGACATCCCGCAGATGCTGGGGGCCCAGCACATAGTG
GATCAGCTCCACCTGGTGGATACTGTTGAAGAGGCTCCAGTCGTGGTCCGTCAGCTGGCCTGCCAGGTCC
TTGGCACTCACCAGGTCCAGCCCCTCAGCAGAGCCCACAGTGGGCCCCAGCTGGTCAGGGTGTGGGATCA
GCTCATGCGCTTCCTGTGGGTTGACAACAAAGAGACGCTCATTGAGCCCCAGAGATGTGGCCACACCACG
GGCATCTGGCTGCAGGCCAATGGCATCACCTGCAGAATTGACCTTCACCAGCACCTGCCCCTTGGTCCAG
CCATCCTCCTGGGCCAACGCTGCCATCACCTCTCTCACGGAGGCTGTCACAGGCAGCTGCAGGGTCAACA
CTGAGTGGTCTGGCCGGCAGATGTCATAGGGGACTTTATCCCCAACTTGGATGGCACAGCTGCTGCCAGG
AAGGGGCTCGTCCTGGTTGGGGAGCCAAACAGGCAAGTTCCGGGCCTTCATCTGAGGAGATGCATTCCCA
CAGCCATTCTCCAACCTGTGGCATCGCCGCCTCTCTGGCCACTGCTCCCTCAGCAGGTTGCTGAGTCGGG
TGTCCCTGCCCACCAGGTCTGAGAGTTTCTGGAGGAAGCTGGTGGCCACAGGGTCAGTGTGGAGCATGGA
GCCATACAGGGCCACCCACTGGCTGACCAGCCGCAAGATCTGCTGCCTCTTGTTGCAGACGTAGGTGCTG
CGCTCCTGCTCGCTGCCACCCGCAGGCTCCACATGGAAGTGGTGCAGAAGGGCAGCGCAGAGTTGGGCGC
TGGGCATGAAGACCCTGTGGGTCAGGAGGAAGTCGCTGAGGAATGTCTCTGTTGGGTCATGAGCACTGGA
ATCTGGTCCCATGGCCTCCAACAGAAGCTCTAGGATCTTCTCTGGGGTGCCAGACATCACTGTATACCGG
TTCCTGCCTGGGGTTGGGGGTCGGGAAGGGCCGGCGCCCTGAGAGGCTCTCTCCAGCACCAGCACCACTT
TGCCATGTTCTTCCAGCCGCAAGGTCTTTGCCTCCACATCCTTGATGATACGGTTGAAGTCCTGCTTGTC
CACACGCAGGAAATGACAGTTGTCTTCTCGCAGGATGATGGTGGCTGCCCGGGGTGCATCATTCACCAGA
GCCAGCTCTCCAAAATCATCTCCCTCATGCAGGGTGGTGACCAGCCCCTTGCCATGGGTCACCACGTTGA
CAGATCCCTTCCAGATAATGTACCACGAAGTGCCCTTGTCCCCCTGGCTGAACAACACGGTCCCTGCCTT
GCTGTGTGGTTCAAAGAGCAGAACAGCCGCTAATTCTCGCTTCACCGAGTTGGAGAGGTGGGCCACAGCC
TTGATGTGCAGCAGCTCCTCAAAGATGAGGTCCAGCTCTTCATCCGTGCGCTGACCTGGGGGCTTTCGAA
GTGCCACAGTGAGCAGGGCGTCAGGCCCCCGCTGGGAGAGCAGGGCCACAGCTTCGGCCAACTCCTCCTC
CATCTCATGAGTTCCCACGGGCTGATATCGGGCGGCGGTCACGAACTCCAGCAGGACCATGTGATCGCGC
TTCTCGTTGGGGTCTTTGCTCAGCTTGGACTGGGTGCTCAGGTAGTGGTTGTCGGGCAGCAGCACGGGGC
CGTCGCCGATGGGGGTGTTCTGCTGGTAGTGGTCGGCGAGCTGCACGCCGCCGTCCTCGATGTTGTGGCG
GATCTTGAAGTTGGCCTTGATGCCGTTCTTCTGCTTGTCGGCGGTGATATAGACGTTGTCGCTAAAGTAG
TTGTACTCCAGCTTGTGCCCCAGGATGTTGCCGTCCTCCTTGAAGTCGATGCCCTTCAGCTCGATGCGGT
TCACCAGGGTGTCGCCCTCGAACTTCACCTCGGCGCGGGTCTTGTAGTTGCCGTCGTCCTTGAAGAAGAT
GGTGCGCTCCTGGACGTAGCCTTCGGGCATGGCGGACTTGAAGAAGTCGTGCTGCTTCATGTGGTCGGGG
TAGCGGGCGAAGCACTGCACGCCCCAGGACAGGGTGGTCACGAGGGTGGGCCAGGGCACGGGCAGCTTGC
CGGTGGTGCAGATGAACTTCAGGGTCAGCTTGCCGTAGGTGGCATCGCCCTCGCCCTCGCCGGACACGCT
GAACTTGTGGCCGTTTACGTCGCCGTCCAGCTCGACCAGGATGGGCACCACCCCGGTGAACAGCTCCTCG
CCCTTGCTCACCATTGCGGCCGCCATGGTGGCGGCAAGCTTGGGTCTCCCTATAGTGAGTCGTATTAATT
TCGATAAGCCAGTAAGCAGTGGGTTCTCTAGTTAGCCAGAGAGCTCTGCTTATATAGACCTCCCACCGTA
CACGCCTACCGCCCATTTGCGTCAATGGGGCGGAGTTGTTACGACATTTTGGAAAGTCCCGTTGATTTTG
GTGCCAAAACAAACTCCCATTGACGTCAATGGGGTGGAGACTTGGAAATCCCCGTGAGTCAAACCGCTAT
CCACGCCCATTGATGTACTGCCAAAACCGCATCACCATGGTAATAGCGATGACTAATACGTAGATGTACT
GCCAAGTAGGAAAGTCCCATAAGGTCATGTACTGGGCATAATGCCAGGCGGGCCATTTACCGTCATTGAC
GTCAATAGGGGGCGTACTTGGCATATGATACACTTGATGTACTGCCAAGTGGGCAGTTTACCGTAAATAC
TCCACCCATTGACGTCAATGGAAAGTCCCTATTGGCGTTACTATGGGAACATACGTCATTATTGACGTCA
ATGGGCGGGGGTCGTTGGGCGGTCAGCCAGGCGGGCCATTTACCGTAAGTTATGTAACGCGGAACTCCAT
ATATGGGCTATGAACTAATGACCCCGTAATTGATTACTATTAATAACTAGTCAATAATCAATGTCAACGC
GTATATCTGGCCCGTACATCGCGAAGCAGCGCAAAACGCCTAACCCTAAGCAGATTCTTCATGCAATTGT
CGGTCAAGCCTTGCCTTGTTGTAGCTTAAATTTTGCTCGCGCACTACTCAGCGACCTCCAACACACAAGC
AGGGAGCAGATACTGGCTTAACTATGCGGCATCAGAGCAGATTGTACTGAGAGTGCACCATAGGGGATCG
GGAGATCTCCCGATCCGTCGACGTCAGGTGGCACTTTTCGGGGAAATGTGCGCGGAACCCCTATTTGTTT
ATTTTTCTAAATACATTCAAATATGTATCCGCTCATGAGACAATAACCCTGATAAATGCTTCAATAATAT
TGAAAAAGGAAGAGTATGAGTATTCAACATTTCCGTGTCGCCCTTATTCCCTTTTTTGCGGCATTTTGCC
TTCCTGTTTTTGCTCACCCAGAAACGCTGGTGAAAGTAAAAGATGCTGAAGATCAGTTGGGTGCACGAGT
GGGTTACATCGAACTGGATCTCAACAGCGGTAAGATCCTTGAGAGTTTTCGCCCCGAAGAACGTTTTCCA
ATGATGAGCACTTTTAAAGTTCTGCTATGTGGCGCGGTATTATCCCGTATTGACGCCGGGCAAGAGCAAC
TCGGTCGCCGCATACACTATTCTCAGAATGACTTGGTTGAGTACTCACCAGTCACAGAAAAGCATCTTAC
GGATGGCATGACAGTAAGAGAATTATGCAGTGCTGCCATAACCATGAGTGATAACACTGCGGCCAACTTA
CTTCTGACAACGATCGGAGGACCGAAGGAGCTAACCGCTTTTTTGCACAACATGGGGGATCATGTAACTC
GCCTTGATCGTTGGGAACCGGAGCTGAATGAAGCCATACCAAACGACGAGCGTGACACCACGATGCCTGT
AGCAATGGCAACAACGTTGCGCAAACTATTAACTGGC
Features (pLannotate 1.2.2; 23 found; start..end, strand, type, name):
    450..1038    +  rep_origin     ori: high-copy-number ColE1/pMB1/pBR322/pUC origin of replication
   1221..1313    +  CDS            lacI (fragment): lac repressor; lacI; The lac repressor binds to the lac operator to inhibit transcription in E. coli. This inhibition can be relieved by adding lactose or isopropyl-β-D-thiogalactopyranoside (IPTG).
   1326..1347    +  protein_bind   CAP binding site: CAP binding activates transcription in the presence of cAMP. E. coli catabolite activator protein
   1362..1392    +  promoter       lac promoter: promoter for the E. coli lac operon
   1400..1416    +  protein_bind   lac operator: The lac repressor binds to the lac operator to inhibit transcription in E. coli. This inhibition can be relieved by adding lactose or isopropyl-β-D-thiogalactopyranoside (IPTG). lac repressor encoded by lacI
   1489..1610    -  polyA_signal   SV40 poly(A) signal: SV40 polyadenylation signal
   1605..1763    -  CDS            ble (fragment): BLE_KLEPN - Experimental evidence at protein level: Swiss-Prot protein existence level 1. Binding protein with a strong affinity to the bleomycin family of antibiotics. Binds to CL990; an antimitotic-antibiotic compound. From Klebsiella pneumoniae.
   1787..2578    -  CDS            neo: KKA2_KLEPN - Also known as kan, nptII. Experimental evidence at protein level: Swiss-Prot protein existence level 1. Resistance to kanamycin, neomycin, paromomycin, ribostamycin, butirosin and gentamicin B. From Klebsiella pneumoniae.
   2645..2974    -  promoter       SV40 promoter: SV40 enhancer and early promoter
   2988..3416    -  rep_origin     f1 ori (sequence partly withheld): f1 bacteriophage origin of replication; arrow indicates direction of (+) strand synthesis
   3437..3458    -  promoter       SV40 promoter (fragment): SV40 enhancer and early promoter
   3462..3686    -  polyA_signal   bGH poly(A) signal: bovine growth hormone polyadenylation signal
   3712..3730    +  promoter       SP6 promoter: promoter for bacteriophage SP6 RNA polymerase
   3782..4516    -  CDS            cp173Venus: circularly permuted form of the Venus yellow fluorescent protein (Nagai et al., 2004) efficient FRET acceptor for CFP
   4529..6730    -  CDS            RAPGEF3 (fragment): RPGF3_HUMAN - Also known as CGEF1, EPAC, EPAC1. Experimental evidence at protein level: Swiss-Prot protein existence level 1. Guanine nucleotide exchange factor (GEF) for RAP1A and RAP2A small GTPases that is activated by binding cAMP. Through simultaneous binding of PDE3B to RAPGEF3 and PIK3R6 is assembled in a signaling complex in which it activates the PI3K gamma complex and which is involved in angiogenesis. Plays a role in the modulation of the cAMP- induced dynamic control of endothelial barrier function through a pathway that is independent on Rho-mediated signaling. Required for the ac
   6701..7414    -  CDS            W1C: W1C is a basic (constitutively fluorescent) cyan fluorescent protein published in 1998, derived from Aequorea victoria.
   7455..7473    -  promoter       T7 promoter: promoter for bacteriophage T7 RNA polymerase
   7489..7522    -  LTR            5' LTR (truncated) (fragment): truncated 5' long terminal repeat (LTR) from HIV-1
   7518..7721    -  promoter       CMV promoter: human cytomegalovirus (CMV) immediate early promoter
   7722..8101    -  enhancer       CMV enhancer: human cytomegalovirus immediate early enhancer
   8256..8308    +  misc_feature   bom (fragment): basis of mobility region from pBR322
   8367..8471    +  promoter       AmpR promoter: bla
   8472..279     +  CDS            AmpR (across the origin): β-lactamase; bla; confers resistance to ampicillin, carbenicillin, and related antibiotics
