[The description below was written by a language model from this plasmid's Addgene catalogue record and pLannotate feature annotations shown in this document.]
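Description:
Epac-S-H323 is a pcDNA3-based mammalian expression plasmid encoding a single-chain FRET biosensor for cyclic AMP, built around human EPAC1 (RAPGEF3). It is propagated in E. coli through a high-copy ColE1/pUC-type origin with ampicillin selection (AmpR). An SV40 promoter-driven neomycin phosphotransferase cassette with an SV40 polyadenylation signal allows G418 selection of transfected mammalian cells. An f1 origin and flanking T7 and SP6 promoters are also present, as is typical of this backbone.

The sensor open reading frame is driven by the CMV enhancer/promoter and terminated by the bGH polyadenylation signal. It consists of a cyan donor, a truncated mTurquoise2 (mT2Del) that the automated annotation labels as a related Aequorea cyan protein. This is fused to an EPAC1 fragment and then to an acceptor described as a tandem of circularly permuted cp173Venus. The EPAC1 moiety lacks the DEP domain and carries T781A and F782A to abolish catalytic activity. Q270E and M312L raise its cAMP affinity, and L777A and K778A remove its affinity for the nuclear envelope, which should keep the sensor cytosolic. Binding of cAMP changes the conformation of EPAC1 and so alters energy transfer between donor and acceptor, allowing real-time readout of cAMP fluctuations in living cells.

The annotated sequence record is 9,053 nt, shorter than the 9,846 bp catalogue size, and only one cp173Venus unit is annotated. The difference is about the size of one such unit, so the repeat may have collapsed in sequence assembly, though the record does not settle this. The depositor notes that this variant is not included in the associated publication.
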