Addgene plasmid #228247: Epac-S-H323
Purpose: mT2Del_EPACdDEPCD_Q270E_M312L_L777A_K778A_tdcp173Venus(ST) biosensor to measure realtime changes in FRET reflecting fluctuations in cAMP levels in living cells.
Depositing lab: Kees Jalink. Depositing organization: Netherlands Cancer Institute. Publication: Cytosolic-enhanced dark Epac-based FRET sensors allow for intracellular cAMP detection in live cells via FLIM. Zanetti G, Klarenbeek JB, Jalink K. FEBS Lett. 2024 Dec 31. doi: 10.1002/1873-3468.15093. PubMed 39737677.
Backbone
  Vector backbone: pcDNA3
  Backbone size w/o insert (bp): 5500
  Total vector size (bp): 9846
  Vector type: Mammalian Expression
  Selectable markers: Neomycin (select with G418)
Growth in bacteria
  Bacterial resistance: Ampicillin, 100 μg/mL
  Growth temperature: 37°C
  Growth strain: DH5alpha
  Copy number: High Copy
Gene/Insert
  Gene/Insert name: mT2Del_EPACdDEPCD_Q270E_M312L_L777A_K778A_tdcp173Venus(ST)
  Species: H. sapiens (human)
  Insert size (bp): 4445
  Mutation: Deletion of DEP domain, Catalytically dead T781A & F782A, increased affinity for cAMP Q270E & M312L, no nuclear envelope affinity L777A & K778A
  Entrez Gene: RAPGEF3 (a.k.a. CAMP-GEFI, EPAC, EPAC1, HSU79275, bcm910)
  Promoter: CMV
  Cloning method: Restriction Enzyme; 5′ cloning site NotI (unknown if destroyed); 3′ cloning site EcoRI (unknown if destroyed)
  Sequencing primers: 5′ CACGACTGGAGCCTCTTCAACA
Terms and licenses: Academic/Nonprofit Terms; Industry Terms: Not Available to Industry
Depositor comments: This sensor is not included in the published article, but it is available on our lab’s website for the scientific community. https://jalinklab.nl Please visit https://doi.org/10.1101/2024.09.30.615785 for bioRxiv preprint.
How to cite: Epac-S-H323 was a gift from Kees Jalink (Addgene plasmid # 228247 ; http://n2t.net/addgene:228247 ; RRID:Addgene_228247)
